>Addgene plasmid #61655 | pFPL-Yg | addgene partial sequence | sequence record 104065 | CAT-R 5'-GCAACTGACTGAAATGCCTC-3'
TCAACGGTGGTATATCCAGTGATTTTTTTCTCCATTTTAACTTCCTTAGCTCCTGAAAATCTCGACGGAT
CCTAACTCAAAATCCACACATTATACGAGCCGGAAGCATAAAGTGTAAAACCTGGGGTGCCTAATGCGGC
CGCCATAGTGACTGGATATGTTGTGTTTTACAGTATTATGTAGTCTGTTTTTATGCAAAATCTAATTTAA
TATATTGATATTTATATCATTTTACGTTTCTCGTTCAGCTTTTTTGTACAAACTTGTGATCCAAATGTCT
ATCGTTCGTAAGCTTATGAATCACTAGTGAATTCGCGGCCGCCTGCATGTCGACCATATGGGAGAGCTCT
GTACCGTGACCGGAGACTCTTTCTGGCATGCGGAGAGACGGACGGACGCAGAGAGAAGGGCTGA
