>Addgene plasmid #61655 | pFPL-Yg | addgene partial sequence | sequence record 115230 | LB-F1 5'-gtggtgtaaacaaattgacgc-3'
GGAGCGGCGATACCGTAAAGCACGAGGAAGCGGTCAGCCCATTCGCCGCCAAGCTCTTCAGCAATATCAC
GGGTAGCCAACGCTATGTCCTGATAG
