[The description below was written by a language model from this plasmid's Addgene catalogue record.]
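Description:
pFPL-Yg is a Gateway destination vector built on the pCAMBIA1300 binary backbone and designed for making yellow fluorescent protein fusions in fungi. The catalogue classifies it as a plant expression vector, but its stated purpose is fungal protein localization. Because pCAMBIA vectors are T-DNA binary plasmids, the engineered region sits within the T-DNA and would normally be delivered by Agrobacterium-mediated transformation, although the record does not spell out the delivery route. The total size is listed as about 11.5 kb and the plasmid is low copy in bacteria. It is selected with kanamycin (the backbone marker) plus chloramphenicol. Chloramphenicol resistance is typical of an unrecombined Gateway cassette, and the need for a ccdB-tolerant host strain indicates that the ccdB counterselection gene is still present.

The payload is enhanced YFP (eYFP, about 720 bp, derived from Aequorea victoria) placed next to the Gateway cassette and followed by fungal terminator sequences. An LR recombination with an entry clone replaces the ccdB/chloramphenicol cassette with a gene of interest, producing a fusion to eYFP. The record does not state which promoter drives the fusion, and it does not say whether the tag ends up at the N- or C-terminus.

The record is also internally inconsistent in two places. The backbone-modification note mentions a hygromycin resistance marker and a "GFP gene", whereas the selectable marker field lists neomycin/G418 and the insert is eYFP. The G418 and eYFP entries seem to fit the plasmid's name better, but this should be checked against the sequence. The associated work describes the pFPL series as tools for high-throughput protein localization in fungi, including detecting cytoplasmic accumulation of putative effector proteins.
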