Addgene plasmid #61655: pFPL-Yg
Purpose: Gateway vector for generating yellow fluorescent protein fusions in fungi
Depositing lab: Mark Farman. Depositing organization: University of Kentucky. Publication: pFPL vectors for high-throughput protein localization in fungi: detecting cytoplasmic accumulation of putative effector proteins. Gong X, Hurtado O, Wang B, Yi M, Giraldo M, Wu C, Valent B, Goodin MM, Farman M. Mol Plant Microbe Interact. 2014 Nov 12. 10.1094/MPMI-05-14-0144-TA PubMed 25390188.
Backbone
  Vector backbone: pCAMBIA1300
  Backbone manufacturer: Cambia, Canberra, Australia
  Backbone size w/o insert (bp): 6000
  Total vector size (bp): 11500
  Modifications to backbone: Additions to T-DNA region: insertion of selectable marker (hygromycin resistance), gateway cassette, GFP gene, fungal terminator sequences.
  Vector type: Plant Expression
  Selectable markers: Neomycin (select with G418)
Growth in bacteria
  Bacterial resistance: Chloramphenicol and Kanamycin, 25 & 50 μg/mL
  Growth temperature: 37°C
  Growth strain: ccdB Survival
  Copy number: Low Copy
Gene/Insert
  Gene/Insert name: enhanced yellow fluorescent protein (alt name: eYFP)
  Species: Auquorea victoria
  Insert size (bp): 720
  GenBank ID: JX472996.1
Terms and licenses: Academic/Nonprofit Terms; Industry Terms: Not Available to Industry
How to cite: pFPL-Yg was a gift from Mark Farman (Addgene plasmid # 61655 ; http://n2t.net/addgene:61655 ; RRID:Addgene_61655)
